Addgene plasmid #222537: pPB-cT3G-cERP2-HOXB5
Purpose: PiggyBac transposon plasmid for doxycycline inducible expression of HOXB5
Depositing lab: George Church. Depositing organization: Harvard Medical School. Publication: Induction of Meiosis from Human Pluripotent Stem Cells. Pierson Smela M, Adams J, Ma C, Breimann L, Widocki U, Shioda T, Church GM. bioRxiv 2024.05.31.596483 10.1101/2024.05.31.596483.
Backbone
  Vector backbone: pPB-cT3G-cERP2
  Vector type: Mammalian Expression
  Selectable markers: Puromycin
Growth in bacteria
  Bacterial resistance: Ampicillin, 100 μg/mL
  Growth temperature: 37°C
  Growth strain: DH5alpha
  Copy number: High Copy
Gene/Insert
  Gene/Insert name: HOXB5
  Species: H. sapiens (human)
  Entrez Gene: HOXB5 (a.k.a. HHO.C10, HOX2, HOX2A, HU-1, Hox2.1)
  Cloning method: Gateway Cloning
Terms and licenses: Academic/Nonprofit Terms; Industry Terms: Not Available to Industry
Depositor comments: Please visit https://doi.org/10.1101/2024.05.31.596483 for bioRxiv preprint.
How to cite: pPB-cT3G-cERP2-HOXB5 was a gift from George Church (Addgene plasmid # 222537 ; http://n2t.net/addgene:222537 ; RRID:Addgene_222537)
