[The description below was written by a language model from this plasmid's Addgene catalogue record and pLannotate feature annotations shown in this document.]
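Description:
pPB-cT3G-cERP2-HOXB5 is a mammalian expression plasmid built on the pPB-cT3G-cERP2 backbone and described by its depositor as a PiggyBac transposon vector for doxycycline-inducible expression of human HOXB5. It is propagated in E. coli as a high-copy plasmid through a ColE1/pUC-type origin with ampicillin selection (AmpR under its own bla promoter). Scattered remnants of lacZα, lacI, bom, rop and the lac promoter/operator region appear to be backbone leftovers. The automated annotation does not pick out the PiggyBac terminal repeats, so their positions cannot be read from the feature table, although the catalogue entry identifies the plasmid as a transposon.

The payload is an all-in-one Tet-On design with two divergently oriented units. In the first, a third-generation Tet-responsive promoter (annotated as TRE3G/PTight fragments) drives the HOXB5 coding sequence, a homeobox transcription factor involved in anterior-posterior positional identity. The gene was inserted by Gateway cloning and is flanked by attB1 and attB2 sites, followed by an SV40 polyadenylation signal. Short hits downstream of attB2 to an HA tag, the SNR52 promoter and a gRNA scaffold are only partial matches, and the record does not indicate that they are functional. On the opposite strand, a CMV enhancer fused to the EF-1α core promoter drives a reverse tetracycline transactivator (rtTA3-like, with VP16-derived activation repeats). The puromycin resistance gene pac lies downstream of it, apparently in the same transcription unit, and a second SV40 poly(A) signal follows.

Co-delivery with a PiggyBac transposase would integrate the cassette into the genome, after which puromycin selects stable cells and doxycycline switches on HOXB5. The associated work concerns inducing meiosis from human pluripotent stem cells.
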