Features (pLannotate 1.2.2; 27 found; start..end, strand, type, name):
      8..256     +  promoter       TRE3GV promoter (fragment): 3rd-generation Tet-responsive promoter that can be activated by binding of Tet-On® 3G, optimized for retroviral and lentiviral vectors
    263..304     +  promoter       tight TRE promoter (fragment): Tet-responsive promoter PTight, consisting of seven tet operator sequences followed by the minimal CMV promoter
    368..385     +  protein_bind   attB1 (fragment): mutant version of attB; core recombination site for the Gateway® BP reaction BP Clonase™
    394..1200    +  CDS            HOXB5: HXB5_HUMAN - Also known as HOX2A. Experimental evidence at protein level: Swiss-Prot protein existence level 1. Sequence-specific transcription factor which is part of a developmental regulatory system that provides cells with specific positional identities on the anterior-posterior axis. From Homo sapiens (Human).
   1208..1225    -  protein_bind   attB2 (fragment): mutant version of attB; core recombination site for the Gateway® BP reaction BP Clonase™
   1228..1256    +  CDS            3xHA (fragment): three tandem HA epitope tags
   1294..1316    +  promoter       SNR52 promoter (fragment): promoter for the S. cerevisiae small nucleolar RNA gene SNR52
   1337..1360    +  misc_RNA       gRNA scaffold (fragment): guide RNA scaffold for the Streptococcus pyogenes CRISPR/Cas9 system
   1421..1555    -  polyA_signal   SV40 poly(A) signal: SV40 polyadenylation signal
   1868..2025    +  CDS            lacZα (fragment): LacZα fragment of β-galactosidase; lacZ fragment
   2031..2130    -  misc_feature   bom (fragment): basis of mobility region from pBR322
   2234..2269    -  CDS            rop (fragment): Rop protein, which maintains plasmids at low copy number; rop
   2365..2469    +  promoter       AmpR promoter: bla
   2470..3330    +  CDS            AmpR: β-lactamase; bla; confers resistance to ampicillin, carbenicillin, and related antibiotics
   3501..4089    +  rep_origin     ori: high-copy-number ColE1/pMB1/pBR322/pUC origin of replication
   4272..4364    +  CDS            lacI (fragment): lac repressor; lacI; The lac repressor binds to the lac operator to inhibit transcription in E. coli. This inhibition can be relieved by adding lactose or isopropyl-β-D-thiogalactopyranoside (IPTG).
   4370..4453    +  CDS            lacI (fragment): lac repressor; lacI; The lac repressor binds to the lac operator to inhibit transcription in E. coli. This inhibition can be relieved by adding lactose or isopropyl-β-D-thiogalactopyranoside (IPTG).
   4466..4487    +  protein_bind   CAP binding site: CAP binding activates transcription in the presence of cAMP. E. coli catabolite activator protein
   4502..4532    +  promoter       lac promoter: promoter for the E. coli lac operon
   4540..4556    +  protein_bind   lac operator: The lac repressor binds to the lac operator to inhibit transcription in E. coli. This inhibition can be relieved by adding lactose or isopropyl-β-D-thiogalactopyranoside (IPTG). lac repressor encoded by lacI
   4844..4925    -  polyA_signal   SV40 poly(A) signal: SV40 polyadenylation signal
   4948..5031    -  CDS            large T antigen (fragment): large T antigen from SV40 (simian virus 40)
   5045..5641    -  CDS            pac: PUAC_STRAD - Protein predicted: Swiss-Prot protein existence level 4. Detoxification of puromycin. From Streptomyces alboniger.
   5714..5824    -  CDS            VP48: 3 tandem repeats of the minimal activation domain of herpes simplex virus VP16 (Cheng et al., 2013)
   5754..6451    -  CDS            rtTA3 (fragment): reverse tetracycline transactivator 3 activates expression from Tet-responsive promoters in the presence of doxycycline
   6504..6715    -  promoter       EF-1α core promoter: core promoter for human elongation factor EF-1α
   6716..7095    -  enhancer       CMV enhancer: human cytomegalovirus immediate early enhancer
>Addgene plasmid #222537 | pPB-cT3G-cERP2-HOXB5 | addgene full sequence | sequence record 442532 | Addgene NGS Result
TCACCTCGAGTTTACTCCCTATCAGTGATAGAGAACGTATGAAGAGTTTACTCCCTATCAGTGATAGAGA
ACGTATGCAGACTTTACTCCCTATCAGTGATAGAGAACGTATAAGGAGTTTACTCCCTATCAGTGATAGA
GAACGTATGACCAGTTTACTCCCTATCAGTGATAGAGAACGTATCTACAGTTTACTCCCTATCAGTGATA
GAGAACGTATATCCAGTTTACTCCCTATCAGTGATAGAGAACGTATAAGCTTGCCTATATAAGCAGAGCT
CGTTTAGTGAACCGTCAGATCGCCTGGAGACGCCATCCACGCTGTTTTGACCTCCATAGAAGACACCGGG
ACCGATCCAGCCTACCACAAGTTTGTACAAAAAAGTTGGCACCATGAGCTCGTACTTTGTAAACTCCTTC
TCGGGGCGTTATCCAAATGGCCCGGACTATCAGTTGCTAAATTATGGCAGTGGCAGCTCTCTGAGCGGCT
CTTACAGGGATCCCGCTGCCATGCACACCGGCTCTTACGGCTACAATTACAATGGGATGGACCTCAGCGT
CAACCGCTCCTCGGCCTCCTCCAGCCACTTTGGGGCGGTGGGCGAGAGCTCGCGCGCCTTCCCCGCGCCC
GCCCAGGAGCCCCGCTTCAGGCAAGCGGCTTCGAGCTGCTCCCTGTCCTCGCCCGAGTCCCTGCCCTGCA
CCAACGGCGACAGCCACGGCGCCAAGCCCTCTGCTTCGTCCCCCTCCGACCAGGCGACCTCAGCCAGCTC
CAGCGCCAATTTCACCGAAATAGACGAGGCCAGCGCGTCCTCGGAGCCTGAGGAAGCGGCAAGCCAGCTA
AGCAGCCCCAGCCTAGCTCGGGCGCAGCCAGAGCCCATGGCCACCTCCACAGCCGCGCCCGAGGGGCAGA
CTCCGCAAATATTCCCCTGGATGAGGAAGCTTCACATCAGCCATGATATGACCGGGCCGGACGGGAAAAG
GGCCCGGACCGCGTATACCCGCTACCAGACCCTGGAGCTGGAAAAGGAGTTCCACTTCAACCGCTACCTG
ACCCGGCGACGGCGCATCGAGATCGCCCACGCACTCTGCCTGTCCGAGCGCCAGATCAAGATCTGGTTCC
AGAACCGGCGCATGAAGTGGAAGAAGGACAACAAATTGAAAAGTATGAGCCTGGCTACAGCTGGCAGCGC
CTTCCAGCCCTTGCCAACTTTCTTGTACAAAGTGGTATACCCATACGATGTTCCAGATTACGCTTAGTAA
TGAGAAATACTCAGAAGATGTCACTCACCATAGTCCGCAGTGAAAGATAAATGATCTACAAAAAAATCAT
TTTTGAGTTTTAGAGCTAGAAATAGCAAGTAGGCCACTGAGCAAGAACTATGAATGAGATCTTTAGACAT
ATTGCGGCCGCTTTCTCCGCGATCCAGACATGATAAGATACATTGATGAGTTTGGACAAACCAAAACTAG
AATGCAGTGAAAAAAATGCCTTATTTGTGAAATTTGTGATGCTATTGCCTTATTTGTAACCATTATAAGC
TGCAATAAACAAGTTATCTATAACAAGAAAATATATATATAATAAGTTATCACGTAAGTAGAACATGAAA
TAACAATATAATTATCGTATGAGTTAAATCTTAAAAGTCACGTAAAAGATAATCATGCGTCATTTTGACT
CACGCGGTCGTTATAGTTCAAAATCAGTGACACTTACCGCATTGACAAGCACGCCTCACGGGAGCTCCAA
GCGGCGACTGAGATGTCCTAAATGCACAGCGACGGATTCGCGCTATTTAGAAAGAGAGAGCAATATTTCA
AGAATGCATGCGTCAATTTTACGCAGACTATCTTTCTAGGGTTAAGAATTCACTGGCCGTCGTTTTACAA
CGTCGTGACTGGGAAAACCCTGGCGTTACCCAACTTAATCGCCTTGCAGCACATCCCCCTTTCGCCAGCT
GGCGTAATAGCGAAGAGGCCCGCACCGATCGCCCTTCCCAACAGTTGCGCAGCCTGAATGGCGAATGGCG
CCTGATGCGGTATTTTCTCCTTACGCATCTGTGCGGTATTTCACACCGCATATGGTGCACTCTCAGTACA
ATCTGCTCTGATGCCGCATAGTTAAGCCAGCCCCGACACCCGCCAACACCCGCTGACGCGCCCTGACGGG
CTTGTCTGCTCCCGGCATCCGCTTACAGACAAGCTGTGACCATGTCTCCGGGAGCTGCATGTGTCAGAGG
TTTTCACCGTCATCACCGAAACACGCGAGTTCGAAAGGGCCTCGTGATACGCCTATTTTTATAGGTTAAT
GTCATGATAATAATGGTTTCTTAGACGTCAGGTGGCACTTTTCGGGGAAATGTGCGCGGAACCCCTATTT
GTTTATTTTTCTAAATACATTCAAATATGTATCCGCTCATGAGACAATAACCCTGATAAATGCTTCAATA
ATATTGAAAAAGGAAGAGTATGAGTATTCAACATTTCCGTGTCGCCCTTATTCCCTTTTTTGCGGCATTT
TGCCTTCCTGTTTTTGCTCACCCAGAAACGCTGGTGAAAGTAAAAGATGCTGAAGATCAGTTGGGTGCAC
GAGTGGGTTACATCGAACTGGATCTCAACAGCGGTAAGATCCTTGAGAGTTTTCGCCCCGAAGAACGTTT
TCCAATGATGAGCACTTTTAAAGTTCTGCTATGTGGCGCGGTATTATCCCGTATTGACGCCGGGCAAGAG
CAACTCGGTCGCCGCATACACTATTCTCAGAATGACTTGGTTGAGTACTCACCAGTCACAGAAAAGCATC
TTACGGATGGCATGACAGTAAGAGAATTATGCAGTGCTGCCATAACCATGAGTGATAACACTGCGGCCAA
CTTACTTCTGACAACGATCGGAGGACCGAAGGAGCTAACCGCTTTTTTGCACAACATGGGGGATCATGTA
ACTCGCCTTGATCGTTGGGAACCGGAGCTGAATGAAGCCATACCAAACGACGAGCGTGACACCACGATGC
CTGTAGCAATGGCAACAACGTTGCGCAAACTATTAACTGGCGAACTACTTACTCTAGCTTCCCGGCAACA
ATTAATAGACTGGATGGAGGCGGATAAAGTTGCAGGACCACTTCTGCGCTCGGCCCTTCCGGCTGGCTGG
TTTATTGCTGATAAATCTGGAGCCGGTGAGCGTGGTTCACGCGGTATCATTGCAGCACTGGGGCCAGATG
GTAAGCCCTCCCGTATCGTAGTTATCTACACGACGGGGAGTCAGGCAACTATGGATGAACGAAATAGACA
GATCGCTGAGATAGGTGCCTCACTGATTAAGCATTGGTAACTGTCAGACCAAGTTTACTCATATATACTT
TAGATTGATTTAAAACTTCATTTTTAATTTAAAAGGATCTAGGTGAAGATCCTTTTTGATAATCTCATGA
CCAAAATCCCTTAACGTGAGTTTTCGTTCCACTGAGCGTCAGACCCCGTAGAAAAGATCAAAGGATCTTC
TTGAGATCCTTTTTTTCTGCGCGTAATCTGCTGCTTGCAAACAAAAAAACCACCGCTACCAGCGGTGGTT
TGTTTGCCGGATCAAGAGCTACCAACTCTTTTTCCGAAGGTAACTGGCTTCAGCAGAGCGCAGATACCAA
ATACTGTTCTTCTAGTGTAGCCGTAGTTAGGCCACCACTTCAAGAACTCTGTAGCACCGCCTACATACCT
CGCTCTGCTAATCCTGTTACCAGTGGCTGCTGCCAGTGGCGATAAGTCGTGTCTTACCGGGTTGGACTCA
AGACGATAGTTACCGGATAAGGCGCAGCGGTCGGGCTGAACGGGGGGTTCGTGCACACAGCCCAGCTTGG
AGCGAACGACCTACACCGAACTGAGATACCTACAGCGTGAGCTATGAGAAAGCGCCACGCTTCCCGAAGG
GAGAAAGGCGGACAGGTATCCGGTAAGCGGCAGGGTCGGAACAGGAGAGCGCACGAGGGAGCTTCCAGGG
GGAAACGCCTGGTATCTTTATAGTCCTGTCGGGTTTCGCCACCTCTGACTTGAGCGTCGATTTTTGTGAT
GCTCGTCAGGGGGGCGGAGCCTATGGAAAAACGCCAGCAACGCGGCCTTTTTACGGTTCCTGGCCTTTTG
CTGGCCTTTTGCTCACATGTTCTTTCCTGCGTTATCCCCTGATTCTGTGGATAACCGTATTACCGCCTTT
GAGTGAGCTGATACCGCTCGCCGCAGCCGAACGACCGAGCGCAGCGAGTCAGTGAGCGAGGAAGCGGATG
AGCGCCCAATACGCAAACCGCCTCTCACCGCGCGTTGGCCGATTCATTAATGCAGCTGGCACGACAGGTT
TCCCGACTGGAAAGCGGGCAGTGAGCGCAACGCAAACCGCCTCTCCCCGCGCGTTGGCCGATTCATTAAT
GCAGCTGGCACGACAGGTTTCCCGACTGGAAAGCGGGCAGTGAGCGCAACGCAATTAATGTGAGTTAGCT
CACTCATTAGGCACCCCAGGCTTTACACTTTATGCTTCCGGCTCGTATGTTGTGTGGAATTGTGAGCGGA
TAACAATTTCACACAGGAAACAGCTATGACCATGATTACGCCAAGGTCGACTTAACCCTAGAAAGATAAT
CATATTGTGACGTACGTTAAAGATAATCATGCGTAAAATTGACGCATGTGTTTTATCGGTCTGTATATCG
AGGTTTATTTATTAATTTGAATAGATATTAAGTTTTATTATATTTACACTTACATACTAATAATAAATTC
AACAAACAATTTATTTATGTTTATTTATTTATTAAAAAAAAACAAAAACTCAAAATTTCTTCTATAAAGT
AACAAAACTTTTAGCAGTGAAAAAAATGCTTTATTTGTGAAATTTGTGATGCTATTGCTTTATTTGTAAC
CATTATAAGCTGCAATAAACAAGTTAACAACAACAATTGCATTCATTTTATGTTTCAGGTTCAGGGGGAG
GTGTGGGAGGTTTTTTAAAGCAAGTAAAACCTCTACAAATGTGGTATGGCTGATTATGATCCTCTGGAGA
TTCATGCGCCAGGTTTTCTGGTCATGCACCACGTTCGTGGGCCCTCAGGAACCTCCACGTCAGCGGTAAC
TGTGAAGCCCAGTCGCTCGTAAAAAGGAAGATTCCGGGGAGCACTGGTTTCGAGGAACGCCGGCACGCCA
GCCCGTTCCGCGGCCTCAACACCAGGAAGAACGACAGCGCTTCCCAAACCTTTACCTTGGTGATCTGGGC
TGACACCGACAGTGGCAAGAAACCACGCAGGCTCCTTTGGTCTATGAGGAGCCAGCAAGCCCTCCATTTG
CTGTTGTGCCGCCAACCTACTCCCTGACAGCTCGGCCATCCGCGGACCTATTTCCGCGAACACTGCGCCG
GCTTCGACGCTTTCCGGAGTAGTCCAGACCGCAACTGCGGCACCATCGTCCGCAACCCAAACTTTACCAA
TGTCCAGACCCACGCGCGTAAGAAACAGCTCTTGCAACTCAGTTACCCTCTCTATGTGTCTGTCCGGATC
TACGGTATGGCGGGTCGCTGGATAATCTGCAAATGCTGCGGCAAGTGTTCGGACAGCCCGTGGTACATCG
TCACGGGTAGCGAGCCTAACAGTGGGCTTATATTCCGTCATGGGGCCGGGGTTCTCCTCCACGTCGCCGG
CCTGCTTCAGCAGGCTGAAGTTGGTGGCGCCGCTGCCCCCGGGGAGCATGTCAAGGTCAAAATCGTCAAG
AGCGTCAGCAGGCAGCATATCAAGGTCAAAGTCGTCAAGGGCATCGGCTGGGAGCATGTCTAAGTCAAAA
TCGTCAAGGGCGTCGGTCGGCCCGCCGCTTTCGCACTTTAGCTGTTTCTCCAGGCCACATATGATTAGTT
CCAGGCCGAAAAGGAAGGCAGGTTCGGCTCCCTGCCGGTCGAACAGCTCAATTGCTTGTTTCAGAAGTGG
GGGCATAGAATCGGTGGTAGGTGTCTCTCTTTCCTCTTTTGCTACTTGATGCTCCTGTTCCTCCAATACG
CAGCCCAGTGTAAAGTGGCCCACGGCGGACAGAGCGTACAGTGCGTTCTCCAGGGAGAAGCCTTGCTGAC
ACAGGAACGCGAGCTGATTTTCCAGGGTTTCGTACTGTTTCTCTGTTGGGCGGGTGCCGAGATGCACTTT
AGCCCCGTCACGATGTGAGAGGAGAGCACAGCGGTATGACTTGGCGTTGTTCCGCAGAAAGTCTTGCCAT
GACTCGCCTTCCAGGGGGCAGGAGTGGGTATGATGCCTGTCCAGCATCTCGATTGGCAGGGCATCGAGCA
GGGCCCGCTTGTTCTTCACGTGCCAGTACAGGGTAGGCTGCTCAACTCCCAGCTTTTGAGCGAGTTTCCT
TGTCGTCAGGCCTTCGATACCGACTCCATTGAGTAATTCCAGAGCAGAGTTTATGACTTTGCTCTTGTCC
AGTCTAGACATCTTATCGTCATCGTCTTTGTAATCCATGGTGGCGGATCCCGCGTCACGACACCTGTGTT
CTGGCGGCAAACCCGTTGCGAAAAAGAACGTTCACGGCGACTACTGCACTTATATACGGTTCTCCCCCAC
CCTCGGGAAAAAGGCGGAGCCAGTACACGACATCACTTTCCCAGTTTACCCCGCGCCACCTTCTCTAGGC
ACCGGTTCAATTGCCGACCCCTCCCCCCAACTTCTCGGGCACTGTGGGCCATGTGCGCTCTGCCCCATGG
TAATAGCCATGACTAATACGTAGATGTACTGCCAAGTAGGAAAGTGCCATAAGGTCATGTACTGGGCATA
ATGCCAGGCGGGCCATTTACCGTCATTGACGTCAATAGGGGGCGTACTTGGCATATGATACACTTGATGT
ACTGCCAAGTGGGCAGTTTACCGTAAATACTCCACCCATTGACGTCAATGGAAAGTGCCTATTGGCGTTA
CTATGGGAACATACGTCATTATTGACGTCAATGGGCGGGGGTCGTTGGGCGGTCAGCCAGGCGGGCCATT
TACCGTAAGTTATGTAACGCGGAACTCCATATATGGGCTATGAACTAATGACCCCGTAATTGATTACTAT
TAATAACTAGTCAATAATCAATGTCATAAGCTCTAATCGCATAATCGAGCTAAGAGCGATTAATATGCTT
AGCTAGCTTAGCTAAGCTAGATTTCTCTATTCTCCCACAATATATAGCAGCTATTAGCTTAGCAGTCCGA
ATACGATCGTCCACGATCCATAAGCGTAACACATTTGAGTAGCGACTGACGGGCACCGGAGCCACTCGAG
TGGAATTA
